>Addgene plasmid #244075 | pAAV.CAG.(mem).iGlucoSnFR2.mRuby3 | addgene full sequence | sequence record 487026 | Addgene NGS Result
GGATCTTCCTAGAGCATGGCTACGTAGATAAGTAGCATGGCGGGTTAATCATTAACTACAAGGAACCCCT
AGTGATGGAGTTGGCCACTCCCTCTCTGCGCGCTCGCTCGCTCACTGAGGCCGGGCGACCAAAGGTCGCC
CGACGCCCGGGCTTTGCCCGGGCGGCCTCAGTGAGCGAGCGAGCGCGCAGCTGCATTAATGAATCGGCCA
ACGCGCGGGGAGAGGCGGTTTGCGTATTGGGCGCTCTTCCGCTTCCTCGCTCACTGACTCGCTGCGCTCG
GTCGTTCGGCTGCGGCGAGCGGTATCAGCTCACTCAAAGGCGGTAATACGGTTATCCACAGAATCAGGGG
ATAACGCAGGAAAGAACATGTGAGCAAAAGGCCAGCAAAAGGCCAGGAACCGTAAAAAGGCCGCGTTGCT
GGCGTTTTTCCATAGGCTCCGCCCCCCTGACGAGCATCACAAAAATCGACGCTCAAGTCAGAGGTGGCGA
AACCCGACAGGACTATAAAGATACCAGGCGTTTCCCCCTGGAAGCTCCCTCGTGCGCTCTCCTGTTCCGA
CCCTGCCGCTTACCGGATACCTGTCCGCCTTTCTCCCTTCGGGAAGCGTGGCGCTTTCTCATAGCTCACG
CTGTAGGTATCTCAGTTCGGTGTAGGTCGTTCGCTCCAAGCTGGGCTGTGTGCACGAACCCCCCGTTCAG
CCCGACCGCTGCGCCTTATCCGGTAACTATCGTCTTGAGTCCAACCCGGTAAGACACGACTTATCGCCAC
TGGCAGCAGCCACTGGTAACAGGATTAGCAGAGCGAGGTATGTAGGCGGTGCTACAGAGTTCTTGAAGTG
GTGGCCTAACTACGGCTACACTAGAAGAACAGTATTTGGTATCTGCGCTCTGCTGAAGCCAGTTACCTTC
GGAAAAAGAGTTGGTAGCTCTTGATCCGGCAAACAAACCACCGCTGGTAGCGGTGGTTTTTTTGTTTGCA
AGCAGCAGATTACGCGCAGAAAAAAAGGATCTCAAGAAGATCCTTTGATCTTTTCTACGGGGTCTGACGC
TCAGTGGAACGAAAACTCACGTTAAGGGATTTTGGTCATGAGATTATCAAAAAGGATCTTCACCTAGATC
CTTTTAAATTAAAAATGAAGTTTTAAATCAATCTAAAGTATATATGAGTAAACTTGGTCTGACAGTTACC
AATGCTTAATCAGTGAGGCACCTATCTCAGCGATCTGTCTATTTCGTTCATCCATAGTTGCCTGACTCCC
CGTCGTGTAGATAACTACGATACGGGAGGGCTTACCATCTGGCCCCAGTGCTGCAATGATACCGCGAGAC
CCACGCTCACCGGCTCCAGATTTATCAGCAATAAACCAGCCAGCCGGAAGGGCCGAGCGCAGAAGTGGTC
CTGCAACTTTATCCGCCTCCATCCAGTCTATTAATTGTTGCCGGGAAGCTAGAGTAAGTAGTTCGCCAGT
TAATAGTTTGCGCAACGTTGTTGCCATTGCTACAGGCATCGTGGTGTCACGCTCGTCGTTTGGTATGGCT
TCATTCAGCTCCGGTTCCCAACGATCAAGGCGAGTTACATGATCCCCCATGTTGTGCAAAAAAGCGGTTA
GCTCCTTCGGTCCTCCGATCGTTGTCAGAAGTAAGTTGGCCGCAGTGTTATCACTCATGGTTATGGCAGC
ACTGCATAATTCTCTTACTGTCATGCCATCCGTAAGATGCTTTTCTGTGACTGGTGAGTACTCAACCAAG
TCATTCTGAGAATAGTGTATGCGGCGACCGAGTTGCTCTTGCCCGGCGTCAATACGGGATAATACCGCGC
CACATAGCAGAACTTTAAAAGTGCTCATCATTGGAAAACGTTCTTCGGGGCGAAAACTCTCAAGGATCTT
ACCGCTGTTGAGATCCAGTTCGATGTAACCCACTCGTGCACCCAACTGATCTTCAGCATCTTTTACTTTC
ACCAGCGTTTCTGGGTGAGCAAAAACAGGAAGGCAAAATGCCGCAAAAAAGGGAATAAGGGCGACACGGA
AATGTTGAATACTCATACTCTTCCTTTTTCAATATTATTGAAGCATTTATCAGGGTTATTGTCTCATGAG
CGGATACATATTTGAATGTATTTAGAAAAATAAACAAATAGGGGTTCCGCGCACATTTCCCCGAAAAGTG
CCACCTAAATTGTAAGCGTTAATATTTTGTTAAAATTCGCGTTAAATTTTTGTTAAATCAGCTCATTTTT
TAACCAATAGGCCGAAATCGGCAAAATCCCTTATAAATCAAAAGAATAGACCGAGATAGGGT
[37 nt withheld, positions 2303-2339]
AAAGAACGTGGACTCCAACGTCAAAGG
[49 nt withheld, positions 2367-2415]
T
[91 nt withheld, positions 2417-2507]
G
[124 nt withheld, positions 2509-2632]
CCCATTCGCCATTCAGGCTGCGCAACTGTTGGGAAGGGCGATCGGTGCGGGCCTCTTCGCTATTACGCCA
GCTGCGCGCTCGCTCGCTCACTGAGGCCGCCCGGGCAAAGCCCGGGCGTCGGGCGACCTTTGGTCGCCCG
GCCTCAGTGAGCGAGCGAGCGCGCAGAGAGGGAGTGGCCAACTCCATCACTAGGGGTTCCTTGTAGTTAA
TGATTAACCCGCCATGCTACTTATCTACGTAGCCATGCTCTAGGAAGATCGTACCATTGACGTCAATAAT
GACGTATGTTCCCATAGTAACGCCAATAGGGACTTTCCATTGACGTCAATGGGTGGAGTATTTACGGTAA
ACTGCCCACTTGGCAGTACATCAAGTGTATCATATGCCAAGTACGCCCCCTATTGACGTCAATGACGGTA
AATGGCCCGCCTGGCATTATGCCCAGTACATGACCTTATGGGACTTTCCTACTTGGCAGTACATCTACGT
ATTAGTCATCGCTATTACCATGGTCGAGGTGAGCCCCACGTTCTGCTTCACTCTCCCCATCTCCCCCCCC
TCCCCACCCCCAATTTTGTATTTATTTATTTTTTAATTATTTTGTGCAGCGATGGGGGCGGGGGGGGGGG
GGGGGCGCGCGCCAGGCGGGGCGGGGCGGGGCGAGGGGCGGGGCGGGGCGAGGCGGAGAGGTGCGGCGGC
AGCCAATCAGAGCGGCGCGCTCCGAAAGTTTCCTTTTATGGCGAGGCGGCGGCGGCGGCGGCCCTATAAA
AAGCGAAGCGCGCGGCGGGCGGGAGTCGCTGCGCGCTGCCTTCGCCCCGTGCCCCGCTCCGCCGCCGCCT
CGCGCCGCCCGCCCCGGCTCTGACTGACCGCGTTACTCCCACAGGTGAGCGGGCGGGACGGCCCTTCTCC
TCCGGGCTGTAATTAGCGCTTGGTTTAATGACGGCTTGTTTCTTTTCTGTGGCTGCGTGAAAGCCTTGAG
GGGCTCCGGGAGGGCCCTTTGTGCGGGGGGAGCGGCTCGGGGCTGTCCGCGGGGGGACGGCTGCCTTCGG
GGGGGACGGGGCAGGGCGGGGTTCGGCTTCTGGCGTGTGACCGGCGGCTCTAGAGCCTCTGCTAACCATG
TTCATGCCTTCTTCTTTTTCCTACAGCTCCTGGGCAACGTGCTGGTTATTGTGCTGTCTCATCATTTTGG
CAAAGAATTGGATCCCGCCACCATGGAGACAGACACACTCCTGCTATGGGTACTGCTGCTCTGGGTTCCA
GGTTCCACTGGTGACAGATCTAAGCTGGAGATTTTCTCTTGGTGGGCTGGGGATGAAGGCCCTGCCCTGG
AGGCACTCATCAGACTGTATAAACAGAAGTATCCTGGAGTAGAGGTGATAAACGCCACTGTCACCGGAGG
TGCCGGTGTAAATGCTCGCGCTGTCCTTAAGACAAGGATGCTTGGTGGTGATCCTCCTGATACATTTCAA
GTTGCAGCAGGGATGGAGTTGATAGGCACATGGGTGGTGGCTAACAGAATGGAGGATCTCAGCGCCTTGT
TTCGACAAGAGGGTTGGCTTCAAGCCTTCCCCAAGGGCCTTATTGATCTGATTAGTTATAAAGGTGGTAT
ATGGAGTGTGCCCGTTAATATTCACAGGTCAAACGTAATGTGGTATTTGCCTGCAAAGCTAAAAGAGTGG
GGAGTTAACCCCCCACGGACTTGGGATGAGTTTCTTGCCACCTGTCAAACACTTAAACAAAAGGGTCTGG
AAGCTCCACTGGCTCTCGGGGAAAATTGGACACAACAACACCTCTGGGAGAGTGTCGCCTTGGCTGTATT
GGGGCCTGATGATTGGAATAATCTGTGGAATGGGAAGCTGAAGTTCACAGACCCTAAAGCAGTTAGGGCA
TGGGAAGTCTTTGGCCGCGTTTTGGACTGTGCCAACAAGGATGCAGCAGGCTTGTCTTGGCAGCAAGCTG
TCGATCGGGTAGTACAGGGGAAAGCCGCTTTTAACGTAATGGGCGACTGGGCAGCAGGATATATGACTAC
CACTCTCAAGTTGAAGCCTGGTACAGATTTCGCATGGGCACCAAGTCCCGGGACACAGGGCGTCTTTATG
ATGGTTTCCGACTCTTTCGGACTTCCCAAAGGAGCCAAAAATCGACAAAACGCTATCAACTGGCTTCGAT
TGGTCGGCTCTAAAGAAGGTCAAGATACATTCAACCCACTGAAAGGGTCCATCGCTGCTCGGCTCGATAG
CGACCCAAGCAAGTATCCGTGTAACGTCTATATCACCGCCGACAAGCAGAAGAACGGCATCAAGGCGAAC
TTCAAGATCCGCCACAACGTGGAGGACGGCAGCGTGCAGCTCGCCGACCACTACCAGCAGAACACCCCCA
TCGGCGACGGCCCCGTGCTGCTGCCCGACAACCACTACCTGGTGACCCAGTCCGTGCTGAGCAAAGACCC
CAACGAGAAGCGCGATCACATGGTCCTGCTGGAGTTCGTGACCGCCGCCGGGATCACTCTCGGCATGGAC
GAGCTGTACAAGGGCGGTACCGGAGGAAGCATGAGCAAGGGCGAGGAGCTGTTCACCGGGGTGGTGCCCA
TCCTGGTCGAGCTGGACGGCGACGTAAACGGCCACAAGTTCAGCGTGCGCGGCGAGGGCGAGGGCGATGC
CACCAACGGCAAGCTGACCCTGAAGTTCATCTGCACCACCGGCAAGCTGCCCGTGCCCTGGCCCACCCTC
GTGACCACCCTGACCTACGGCGTGCAGTGCTTCAGCCGCTACCCCGACCACATGAAGCAGCACGACTTCT
TCAAGTCCGCCATGCCCGAAGGCTACGTCCAGGAGCGCACCATCAGCTTCAAGGACGACGGCACCTACAA
GACCCGCGCCGAGGTGAAGTTCGAGGGCGACACCCTGGTGAACCGCATCGAGCTGAAGGGCATCGACTTC
AAGGAGGACGGCAACATCCTGGGGCACAAGCTGGAGTACAACTTTAACAACCCCAACGCATACGGACAGA
GTGCAATGCGAGATTGGCGGAGTAATCGCATCGTTGGCTCCCTGGTAGCAGGAGCAGTGGCCCCTGAAAG
CTCCATGTCACAATTCGGAACAGTAATGGAAATTTTCCTGCAAACACGCAACCCACAAGCAGCAGCAAAT
GCAGCACAAGCTATTGCTGACCAAGTTGGCCTGGGTCGCCTTGGTCAGCTGCAGGTCGACGAACAAAAAC
TCATCTCAGAAGAGGATCTGAATGCTGTGGGCCAGGACACGCAGGAGGTCATCGTGGTGCCACACTCCTT
GCCCTTTAAGGTGGTGGTGATCTCAGCCATCCTGGCCCTGGTGGTGCTCACCATCATCTCCCTTATCATC
CTCATCATGCTTTGGCAGAAGAAGCCACGTTCTAGAGGCTCCGGAAATGCTGTGGGCCAGGACACGCAGG
AGCGTATGGTGTCTAAGGGCGAAGAGCTGATCAAGGAAAATATGCGTATGAAGGTGGTCATGGAAGGTTC
GGTCAACGGCCACCAATTCAAATGCACAGGTGAAGGAGAAGGCAGGCCGTACGAGGGAGTGCAAACCATG
AGGATCAAAGTCATCGAGGGAGGACCCCTGCCATTTGCCTTTGACATTCTTGCCACGTCGTTCATGTATG
GCAGCCGTACTTTTATCAAGTACCCGGCAGACATTCCTGATTTCTTTAAACAGTCCTTTCCTGAGGGTTT
TACTTGGGAAAGAGTTACGAGATACGAAGATGGTGGAGTCGTCACCGTCACGCAGGACACCAGCCTTGAG
GATGGCGAACTCGTTTACAACGTCAAAGTCAGAGGGGTAAACTTTCCCTCCAATGGTCCCGTGATGCAGA
AGAAGACCAAGGGTTGGGAGCCTAATACAGAGATGATGTATCCAGCAGATGGTGGTCTGAGGGGATACAC
TGATATTGCACTGAAAGTTGATGGTGGTGGCCATCTGCATTGCAATTTCGTAACAACTTACAGGTCAAAA
AAGACCGTCGGGAACATCAAGATGCCCGGTGTCCATGCCGTTGATCACCGCCTGGAAAGGATAGAGGAAA
GTGACAATGAAACGTACGTAGTACAACGCGAAGTCGCAGTTGCCAAGTACTCCAATCTTGGTGGTGGTAT
GGATGAACTTTATAAGTAGAAGCTTATCGATAATCAACCTCTGGATTACAAAATTTGTGAAAGATTGACT
GGTATTCTTAACTATGTTGCTCCTTTTACGCTATGTGGATACGCTGCTTTAATGCCTTTGTATCATGCTA
TTGCTTCCCGTATGGCTTTCATTTTCTCCTCCTTGTATAAATCCTGGTTGCTGTCTCTTTATGAGGAGTT
GTGGCCCGTTGTCAGGCAACGTGGCGTGGTGTGCACTGTGTTTGCTGACGCAACCCCCACTGGTTGGGGC
ATTGCCACCACCTGTCAGCTCCTTTCCGGGACTTTCGCTTTCCCCCTCCCTATTGCCACGGCGGAACTCA
TCGCCGCCTGCCTTGCCCGCTGCTGGACAGGGGCTCGGCTGTTGGGCACTGACAATTCCGTGGTGTTGTC
GGGGAAATCATCGTCCTTTCCTTGGCTGCTCGCCTGTGTTGCCACCTGGATTCTGCGCGGGACGTCCTTC
TGCTACGTCCCTTCGGCCCTCAATCCAGCGGACCTTCCTTCCCGCGGCCTGCTGCCGGCTCTGCGGCCTC
TTCCGCGTCTTCGCCTTCGCCCTCAGACGAGTCGGATCTCCCTTTGGGCCGCCTCCCCGCATCGATACCG
TCGACCCGGGCGGCCGCTTCGAGCAGACATGATAAGATACATTGATGAGTTTGGACAAACCACAACTAGA
ATGCAGTGAAAAAAATGCTTTATTTGTGAAATTTGTGATGCTATTGCTTTATTTGTAACCATTATAAGCT
GCAATAAACAAGTTAACAACAACAATTGCATTCATTTTATGTTTCAGGTTCAGGGGGAGATGTGGGAGGT
TTTTTAAAGCAAGTAAAACCTCTACAAATGTGGTAAAATCGATAA
Features (pLannotate 1.2.2; 20 found; start..end, strand, type, name):
     61..194     +  repeat_region  AAV2 ITR: inverted terminal repeat of adeno-associated virus serotype 2 inverted
    188..244     -  CDS            lacI (fragment): lac repressor; lacI; The lac repressor binds to the lac operator to inhibit transcription in E. coli. This inhibition can be relieved by adding lactose or isopropyl-β-D-thiogalactopyranoside (IPTG).
    427..1015    -  rep_origin     ori: high-copy-number ColE1/pMB1/pBR322/pUC origin of replication
   1186..2046    -  CDS            AmpR: β-lactamase; bla; confers resistance to ampicillin, carbenicillin, and related antibiotics
   2047..2151    -  promoter       AmpR promoter: bla
   2204..2632    -  rep_origin     f1 ori (sequence partly withheld): f1 bacteriophage origin of replication; arrow indicates direction of (+) strand synthesis
   2637..2706    -  CDS            lacZα (fragment): LacZα fragment of β-galactosidase; lacZ fragment
   2701..2833    -  repeat_region  AAV2 ITR (fragment): inverted terminal repeat of adeno-associated virus serotype 2 inverted
   2896..3144    +  enhancer       CMV enhancer (fragment): human cytomegalovirus immediate early enhancer
   3146..3423    +  promoter       chicken β-actin promoter: No description available
   3424..3559    +  intron         hybrid intron (fragment): hybrid between chicken β-actin (CBA) and minute virus of mice (MMV) introns (Gray et al., 2011)
   3648..3778    +  intron         chimeric intron (fragment): chimera between introns from chicken β-actin and rabbit β-globin
   3845..3907    +  sig_peptide    Igκ leader: leader sequence from mouse immunoglobulin κ light chain
   4895..5614    +  CDS            cEGFP: cEGFP is a basic (constitutively fluorescent) green fluorescent protein published in 2008, derived from Aequorea victoria.
   5876..6022    +  CDS            PDGFRβ TM domain: transmembrane domain from platelet derived growth factor receptor beta
   6041..6064    +  CDS            PDGFRβ TM domain (fragment): transmembrane domain from platelet derived growth factor receptor beta
   6068..6778    +  CDS            mRuby3: mRuby3 is a basic (constitutively fluorescent) red fluorescent protein published in 2016, derived from Entacmaea quadricolor. It has low acid sensitivity.
   6794..7382    +  misc_feature   WPRE: woodchuck hepatitis virus posttranscriptional regulatory element
   7425..7546    -  polyA_signal   SV40 poly(A) signal: SV40 polyadenylation signal
   7569..7637    -  CDS            large T antigen (fragment): large T antigen from SV40 (simian virus 40)
