[The description below was written by a language model from this plasmid's Addgene catalogue record and pLannotate feature annotations shown in this document.]
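Description:
pAAV.CAG.(mem).iGlucoSnFR2.mRuby3 is an adeno-associated virus transfer plasmid on a pAAV backbone, about 7.6 kb in the sequenced record. It is designed to express a plasma-membrane-displayed green fluorescent glucose sensor fused to a red reference protein. Two AAV2 inverted terminal repeats flank the expression cassette, so the cassette can be packaged into recombinant AAV particles when replication and capsid functions are supplied in trans. The plasmid can also be transfected directly into mammalian cells. In bacteria it is maintained through a high-copy ColE1/pUC-type origin and selected with ampicillin via the β-lactamase gene. An f1 origin and short lacI and lacZα remnants are backbone leftovers.

Expression is driven by a CAG-type promoter, annotated as a CMV enhancer fragment, the chicken β-actin promoter and fragments of chimeric intron sequence, which gives strong, broadly active transcription. The open reading frame starts with the mouse Igκ leader, which directs the protein into the secretory pathway. The iGlucoSnFR2 sensor follows. The annotation tool recognises only its GFP-derived portion (called as cEGFP) and leaves the glucose-binding portion unannotated. A PDGFRβ transmembrane domain then anchors the protein in the membrane, so the sensor should face the extracellular side and mRuby3, fused after the anchor, should lie on the cytoplasmic side. Because mRuby3 does not respond to glucose, it serves as a constant red signal for locating expressing cells and normalising the green signal. A WPRE and an SV40 polyadenylation signal follow the coding sequence to improve transcript stability and processing. According to the record, the sensor family is intended for measuring glucose in vivo in the mouse brain, and this membrane-targeted version suits extracellular measurements.
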