Addgene plasmid #244075: pAAV.CAG.(mem).iGlucoSnFR2.mRuby3
Purpose: Plasma membrane targeted expression of green glucose sensor with non-responsive mRuby3
Depositing lab: Tim Brown & HHMI-JRC Tool Translation Team. Depositing organization: HHMI, Janelia Research Campus. Publication: iGlucoSnFR2: A genetically encoded fluorescent sensor for measuring intracellular or extracellular glucose in vivo in mouse brain. Marvin JS, Machler P, Meng C, Ates T, Patel RH, Adhikari R, Makurath MA, Ku Z, Feliciano D, Atasoy D, Cui G, Kleinfeld D, Brown TA. Sci Adv. 2025 Nov 14;11(46):eadz3889. doi: 10.1126/sciadv.adz3889. Epub 2025 Nov 12. PubMed 41223288.
Backbone
  Vector backbone: pAAV
  Vector type: AAV
Growth in bacteria
  Bacterial resistance: Ampicillin, 100 μg/mL
  Growth temperature: 37°C
  Growth strain: NEB Stable
  Copy number: High Copy
Gene/Insert
  Gene/Insert name: iGlucoSnFR2.mRuby3
  Species: M. musculus (mouse), Synthetic
  Tag / fusion protein: IgG kappa leader (N terminal on insert); mRuby3 (C terminal on insert)
  Cloning method: Restriction Enzyme; 5′ cloning site Unknown (unknown if destroyed)
Terms and licenses: Academic/Nonprofit Terms; Industry Terms: Not Available to Industry
How to cite: pAAV.CAG.(mem).iGlucoSnFR2.mRuby3 was a gift from Tim Brown & HHMI-JRC Tool Translation Team (Addgene plasmid # 244075 ; http://n2t.net/addgene:244075 ; RRID:Addgene_244075)
